Addgene plasmid #144335: TFORF2400
Purpose: Lentiviral vector for overexpressing transcription factor ORFs with unique 24-bp barcodes. Barcodes facilitate identification of transcription factors in pooled screens.
Depositing lab: Feng Zhang. Depositing organization: Broad Institute. Publication: A transcription factor atlas of directed differentiation. Joung J, Ma S, Tay T, Geiger-Schuller KR, Kirchgatterer PC, Verdine VK, Guo B, Arias-Garcia MA, Allen WE, Singh A, Kuksenko O, Abudayyeh OO, Gootenberg JS, Fu Z, Macrae RK, Buenrostro JD, Regev A, Zhang F. Cell. 2023 Jan 5;186(1):209-229.e26. doi: 10.1016/j.cell.2022.11.026. PubMed 36608654.
Backbone
  Vector backbone: pLX_TRC317
  Backbone manufacturer: Broad Institute Genetic Perturbation Platform
  Backbone size w/o insert (bp): 8264
  Vector type: Mammalian Expression, Lentiviral
  Selectable markers: Puromycin
Growth in bacteria
  Bacterial resistance: Ampicillin, 100 μg/mL
  Growth temperature: 37°C
  Growth strain: NEB Stable
  Copy number: High Copy
Gene/Insert
  Gene/Insert name: REXO1
  Species: H. sapiens (human)
  Insert size (bp): 3767
  Entrez Gene: REXO1 (a.k.a. ELOABP1, EloA-BP1, REX1, TCEB3BP1)
  Promoter: EF1a
  Cloning method: Unknown
  Sequencing primers: 5′ GGGTGGAGACTGAAGTTAGGCCAG; 3′ CACATAGCGTAAAAGGAGCAACATAG
Terms and licenses: Academic/Nonprofit Terms; Industry Terms: Not Available to Industry
Depositor comments: NM_020695,ENST00000170168 . The transcription factor ORF portion of this plasmid was synthesized by Genewiz. Please test multiple small colonies in case of plasmid recombination. To make this collection available in a timely manner, a portion of this collection was not fully sequenced by Addgene. If an Addgene verified full plasmid sequence is not available, please contact us prior to placing an order to request the full sequence.
How to cite: TFORF2400 was a gift from Feng Zhang (Addgene plasmid # 144335 ; http://n2t.net/addgene:144335 ; RRID:Addgene_144335)
