[The description below was written by a language model from this plasmid's Addgene catalogue record and pLannotate feature annotations shown in this document.]
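Description:
TFORF2400 is a lentiviral mammalian expression plasmid built on the pLX_TRC317 backbone. It belongs to a barcoded library of human transcription factor open reading frames designed for overexpression screens. It is propagated in E. coli through a high-copy ColE1/pUC-type origin with ampicillin selection (AmpR under its own bla promoter). The backbone also carries an f1 origin and remnants of a lac/lacZα cloning region flanked by T7 and T3 promoters. The depositor warns that the plasmid can recombine in bacteria, as is common for LTR-containing vectors.

The viral portion has a third-generation, self-inactivating layout. An RSV promoter drives a truncated HIV-1 5' LTR, followed by the Ψ packaging signal with a gag fragment, the RRE for Rev-dependent export of genomic RNA, a cPPT/CTS element, and a ΔU3 3' LTR with a downstream SV40 poly(A) signal. Within the provirus, an SV40 early promoter/origin segment precedes a puromycin N-acetyltransferase gene for selecting transduced cells. A separate EF-1α promoter drives the payload, human REXO1 (also known as ELOABP1 or TCEB3BP1), whose ORF was synthesized from the reference transcript. A WPRE downstream of the ORF enhances transcript stability and expression. The record says each library member carries a unique 24-bp barcode, but the feature table does not annotate it, so its position cannot be stated. The short U6 promoter fragment annotated between the ORF and the WPRE is probably residual vector sequence rather than a functional pol III unit.

The construct is intended for packaging into lentivirus and stable REXO1 overexpression, either alone or in pooled screens such as directed differentiation studies, where barcode sequencing identifies the ORF each cell received.
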