Features (pLannotate 1.2.2; 31 found; start..end, strand, type, name):
      5..231     +  promoter       RSV promoter: Rous sarcoma virus enhancer/promoter
    232..412     +  LTR            5' LTR (truncated): truncated 5' long terminal repeat (LTR) from HIV-1
    459..584     +  misc_feature   HIV-1 Ψ: packaging signal of human immunodeficiency virus type 1
    568..931     +  CDS            HIV-1 gag (fragment): gag protein from human immunodeficiency virus 1; gag
   1077..1310    +  misc_feature   RRE: The Rev response element (RRE) of HIV-1 allows for Rev-dependent mRNA export from the nucleus to the cytoplasm.
   1687..1713    +  CDS            Rev (fragment): human immunodeficiency virus 1 (HIV-1) Rev protein; rev; enhances nuclear export of unspliced and incompletely spliced viral mRNAs
   1720..1743    +  promoter       SV40 promoter (fragment): SV40 early promoter
   1744..1815    +  promoter       SV40 promoter (fragment): SV40 enhancer and early promoter
   1839..1974    +  rep_origin     SV40 ori: SV40 origin of replication
   2020..2616    +  CDS            PuroR (fragment): puromycin N-acetyltransferase; pac from Streptomyces; confers resistance to puromycin
   2665..2782    +  misc_feature   cPPT/CTS: central polypurine tract and central termination sequence of HIV-1
   2847..2913    +  CDS            small t antigen (fragment): SV40 (simian virus 40) small t antigen
   2920..4098    +  promoter       EF-1α promoter: strong constitutive promoter for human elongation factor EF-1α
   4115..7777    +  CDS            REXO1: REXO1_HUMAN - Also known as ELOABP1, KIAA1138, TCEB3BP1. Experimental evidence at protein level: Swiss-Prot protein existence level 1. Seems to have no detectable effect on transcription elongation in vitro. From Homo sapiens (Human).
   7793..7846    +  promoter       U6 promoter (fragment): RNA polymerase III promoter for human U6 snRNA
   7888..8476    +  misc_feature   WPRE: woodchuck hepatitis virus posttranscriptional regulatory element
   8527..8546    +  misc_feature   cPPT/CTS (fragment): central polypurine tract and central termination sequence of HIV-1
   8548..8781    +  LTR            3' LTR (ΔU3): self-inactivating 3' long terminal repeat (LTR) from HIV-1
   8859..8980    +  polyA_signal   SV40 poly(A) signal: SV40 polyadenylation signal
   9020..9155    +  rep_origin     SV40 ori: SV40 origin of replication
   9176..9194    -  promoter       T7 promoter: promoter for bacteriophage T7 RNA polymerase
   9202..9357    +  CDS            lacZα (fragment): LacZα fragment of β-galactosidase; lacZ fragment
   9362..9790    +  rep_origin     f1 ori (sequence partly withheld): f1 bacteriophage origin of replication; arrow indicates direction of (+) strand synthesis
   9843..9947    +  promoter       AmpR promoter: bla
   9948..10808   +  CDS            AmpR: β-lactamase; bla; confers resistance to ampicillin, carbenicillin, and related antibiotics
  10979..11567   +  rep_origin     ori: high-copy-number ColE1/pMB1/pBR322/pUC origin of replication
  11750..11842   +  CDS            lacI (fragment): lac repressor; lacI; The lac repressor binds to the lac operator to inhibit transcription in E. coli. This inhibition can be relieved by adding lactose or isopropyl-β-D-thiogalactopyranoside (IPTG).
  11855..11876   +  protein_bind   CAP binding site: CAP binding activates transcription in the presence of cAMP. E. coli catabolite activator protein
  11891..11921   +  promoter       lac promoter: promoter for the E. coli lac operon
  11925..11947   +  protein_bind   lac operator (fragment): The lac repressor binds to the lac operator to inhibit transcription in E. coli. This inhibition can be relieved by adding lactose or isopropyl-β-D-thiogalactopyranoside (IPTG). lac repressor encoded by lacI
  11990..12008   +  promoter       T3 promoter: promoter for bacteriophage T3 RNA polymerase
>Addgene plasmid #144335 | TFORF2400 | addgene full sequence | sequence record 404199 | Addgene NGS Result
TTAATGTAGTCTTATGCAATACTCTTGTAGTCTTGCAACATGGTAACGATGAGTTAGCAACATGCCTTAC
AAGGAGAGAAAAAGCACCGTGCATGCCGATTGGTGGAAGTAAGGTGGTACGATCGTGCCTTATTAGGAAG
GCAACAGACGGGTCTGACATGGATTGGACGAACCACTGAATTGCCGCATTGCAGAGATATTGTATTTAAG
TGCCTAGCTCGATACATAAACGGGTCTCTCTGGTTAGACCAGATCTGAGCCTGGGAGCTCTCTGGCTAAC
TAGGGAACCCACTGCTTAAGCCTCAATAAAGCTTGCCTTGAGTGCTTCAAGTAGTGTGTGCCCGTCTGTT
GTGTGACTCTGGTAACTAGAGATCCCTCAGACCCTTTTAGTCAGTGTGGAAAATCTCTAGCAGTGGCGCC
CGAACAGGGACTTGAAAGCGAAAGGGAAACCAGAGGAGCTCTCTCGACGCAGGACTCGGCTTGCTGAAGC
GCGCACGGCAAGAGGCGAGGGGCGGCGACTGGTGAGTACGCCAAAAATTTTGACTAGCGGAGGCTAGAAG
GAGAGAGATGGGTGCGAGAGCGTCAGTATTAAGCGGGGGAGAATTAGATCGCGATGGGAAAAAATTCGGT
TAAGGCCAGGGGGAAAGAAAAAATATAAATTAAAACATATAGTATGGGCAAGCAGGGAGCTAGAACGATT
CGCAGTTAATCCTGGCCTGTTAGAAACATCAGAAGGCTGTAGACAAATACTGGGACAGCTACAACCATCC
CTTCAGACAGGATCAGAAGAACTTAGATCATTATATAATACAGTAGCAACCCTCTATTGTGTGCATCAAA
GGATAGAGATAAAAGACACCAAGGAAGCTTTAGACAAGATAGAGGAAGAGCAAAACAAAAGTAAGACCAC
CGCACAGCAAGCGGCCGCTGATCTTCAGACCTGGAGGAGGAGATATGAGGGACAATTGGAGAAGTGAATT
ATATAAATATAAAGTAGTAAAAATTGAACCATTAGGAGTAGCACCCACCAAGGCAAAGAGAAGAGTGGTG
CAGAGAGAAAAAAGAGCAGTGGGAATAGGAGCTTTGTTCCTTGGGTTCTTGGGAGCAGCAGGAAGCACTA
TGGGCGCAGCGTCAATGACGCTGACGGTACAGGCCAGACAATTATTGTCTGGTATAGTGCAGCAGCAGAA
CAATTTGCTGAGGGCTATTGAGGCGCAACAGCATCTGTTGCAACTCACAGTCTGGGGCATCAAGCAGCTC
CAGGCAAGAATCCTGGCTGTGGAAAGATACCTAAAGGATCAACAGCTCCTGGGGATTTGGGGTTGCTCTG
GAAAACTCATTTGCACCACTGCTGTGCCTTGGAATGCTAGTTGGAGTAATAAATCTCTGGAACAGATTTG
GAATCACACGACCTGGATGGAGTGGGACAGAGAAATTAACAATTACACAAGCTTAATACACTCCTTAATT
GAAGAATCGCAAAACCAGCAAGAAAAGAATGAACAAGAATTATTGGAATTAGATAAATGGGCAAGTTTGT
GGAATTGGTTTAACATAACAAATTGGCTGTGGTATATAAAATTATTCATAATGATAGTAGGAGGCTTGGT
AGGTTTAAGAATAGTTTTTGCTGTACTTTCTATAGTGAATAGAGTTAGGCAGGGATATTCACCATTATCG
TTTCAGACCCACCTCCCAACCCCGAGGGGACCCATGCATTGCATCTCAATTAGTCAGCAACCAGGTGTGG
AAAGTCCCCAGGCTCCCCAGCAGGCAGAAGTATGCAAAGCATGCGTCTCAATTAGTCAGCAACCATAGTC
CCGCCCCTAACTCCGCCCATCCCGCCCCTAACTCCGCCCAGTTCCGCCCATTCTCCGCCCCATGGCTGAC
TAATTTTTTTTATTTATGCAGAGGCCGAGGCCGCCTCGGCCTCTGAGCTATTCCAGAAGTAGTGAGGAGG
CTTTTTTGGAGGCCTAGGCTTTTGCAAAAAGCTTTCTAGAGGTACCACCGGAGCTTACCATGACCGAGTA
CAAGCCCACGGTGCGCCTCGCCACCCGCGACGACGTCCCCAGGGCCGTACGCACCCTCGCCGCCGCGTTC
GCCGACTACCCCGCCACGCGCCACACCGTCGATCCGGACCGCCACATCGAGCGGGTCACCGAGCTGCAAG
AACTCTTCCTCACGCGCGTCGGGCTCGACATCGGCAAGGTGTGGGTCGCGGACGACGGCGCCGCCGTGGC
GGTCTGGACCACGCCGGAGAGCGTCGAAGCGGGGGCGGTGTTCGCCGAGATCGGCCCGCGCATGGCCGAG
TTGAGCGGTTCCCGGCTGGCCGCGCAGCAACAGATGGAAGGCCTCCTGGCGCCGCACCGGCCCAAGGAGC
CCGCGTGGTTCCTGGCCACCGTCGGCGTCTCGCCCGACCACCAGGGCAAGGGTCTGGGCAGCGCCGTCGT
GCTCCCCGGAGTGGAGGCGGCCGAGCGCGCCGGGGTGCCCGCCTTCCTGGAGACCTCCGCGCCCCGCAAC
CTCCCCTTCTACGAGCGGCTCGGCTTCACCGTCACCGCCGACGTCGAGGTGCCCGAAGGACCGCGCACCT
GGTGCATGACCCGCAAGCCCGGTGCCAGTTAACGAATTCTAGATCTTGAGACAAATGGCAGTATTCATCC
ACAATTTTAAAAGAAAAGGGGGGATTGGGGGGTACAGTGCAGGGGAAAGAATAGTAGACATAATAGCAAC
AGACATACAAACTAAAGAATTACAAAAACAAATTACAAAAATTCAAAATTTTCGGGTTTATTACAGGGAC
AGCAGAGATCCACTTTGGCGCCGGCTCGAGGCCTGCAGGTGCAAAGATGGATAAAGTTTTAAACAGAGAG
GAATCTTTGCAGCTAATGGACCTTCTAGGTCTTGAAAGGAGTGGGAATTGGCTCCGGTGCCCGTCAGTGG
GCAGAGCGCACATCGCCCACAGTCCCCGAGAAGTTGGGGGGAGGGGTCGGCAATTGAACCGGTGCCTAGA
GAAGGTGGCGCGGGGTAAACTGGGAAAGTGATGTCGTGTACTGGCTCCGCCTTTTTCCCGAGGGTGGGGG
AGAACCGTATATAAGTGCAGTAGTCGCCGTGAACGTTCTTTTTCGCAACGGGTTTGCCGCCAGAACACAG
GTAAGTGCCGTGTGTGGTTCCCGCGGGCCTGGCCTCTTTACGGGTTATGGCCCTTGCGTGCCTTGAATTA
CTTCCACCTGGCTGCAGTACGTGATTCTTGATCCCGAGCTTCGGGTTGGAAGTGGGTGGGAGAGTTCGAG
GCCTTGCGCTTAAGGAGCCCCTTCGCCTCGTGCTTGAGTTGAGGCCTGGCCTGGGCGCTGGGGCCGCCGC
GTGCGAATCTGGTGGCACCTTCGCGCCTGTCTCGCTGCTTTCGATAAGTCTCTAGCCATTTAAAATTTTT
GATGACCTGCTGCGACGCTTTTTTTCTGGCAAGATAGTCTTGTAAATGCGGGCCAAGATCTGCACACTGG
TATTTCGGTTTTTGGGGCCGCGGGCGGCGACGGGGCCCGTGCGTCCCAGCGCACATGTTCGGCGAGGCGG
GGCCTGCGAGCGCGGCCACCGAGAATCGGACGGGGGTAGTCTCAAGCTGGCCGGCCTGCTCTGGTGCCTG
GCCTCGCGCCGCCGTGTATCGCCCCGCCCTGGGCGGCAAGGCTGGCCCGGTCGGCACCAGTTGCGTGAGC
GGAAAGATGGCCGCTTCCCGGCCCTGCTGCAGGGAGCTCAAAATGGAGGACGCGGCGCTCGGGAGAGCGG
GCGGGTGAGTCACCCACACAAAGGAAAAGGGCCTTTCCGTCCTCAGCCGTCGCTTCATGTGACTCCACGG
AGTACCGGGCGCCGTCCAGGCACCTCGATTAGTTCTCGAGCTTTTGGAGTACGTCGTCTTTAGGTTGGGG
GGAGGGGTTTTATGCGATGGAGTTTCCCCACACTGAGTGGGTGGAGACTGAAGTTAGGCCAGCTTGGCAC
TTGATGTAATTCTCCTTGGAATTTGCCCTTTTTGAGTTTGGATCTTGGTTCATTCTCAAGCCTCAGACAG
TGGTTCAAAGTTTTTTTCTTCCATTTCAGGTGTCGTGAGGCTAGCACCGCCACCATGCTACGCTCCACTG
GCTTCTTCCGGGCCATTGACTGCCCCTATTGGTCTGGGGCGCCCGGGGGGCCCTGCCGGCGGCCCTACTG
CCACTTCCGGCACCGCGGGGCCCGGGGCTCCGGCGCGCCCGGTGACGGCGGAGAGGCGCCCCCCGCAGCA
GGGCTGGGTTACGACCCCTACAACCCTGAGCTGCCCAAGCCCCCCGCGCAGAGGGAGAATGGCACCCTGG
GCCTGGGGGAGGAGCCGCGCCCGGATGTGCTGGAGTTGGAGCTGGTCAACCAGGCCATCGAGGCCGTGCG
CAGTGAGGTGGAGCTGGAGCAGCGGCGCTACCGGGAGCTGCTGGAGACGACCCGTGAGCACCGCTCCGCC
GAGGCCCCCGCCCTGGCGCCCCGCGGCCCCAACGCCAGCCCCACTGTGGGCCCGGACGAGGATGCCTTCC
CACTGGCCTTCGACTACAGCCCCGGCAGCCACGGCCTATTAAGCCCTGATGCCGGCTACCAGCCCACCCC
ACTGGCCGCCCCTGCCGAGCCGGGCAGCAAGTACTCGCTGGCGTCCCTGGACAGGGGTCAGGGCAGAGGT
GGAGGGGGTGGCGGTGCCCTGGAATACGTCCCCAAGGCTGTGAGCCAGCCCCGGCGGCACAGCCGCCCCG
TTCCCAGTGGCAAGTACGTGGTGGACAACTCCAGGCCACCCACAGACCTGGAGTATGACCCTCTCTCCAA
CTACTCGGCCCGGCACCTCAGCAGGGCCAGCTCCCGGGATGAGCGGGCCGCCAAGCGGCCCCGGGGCTCC
CGCGGCAGTGAGCCCTACACACCTGCTCCCAAGAAGCTCTGTGACCCCTTTGGCAGTTGCGATGCAAGGT
TCTCAGACTCAGAAGATGAGGCCGCCACGGTCCCAGGTAACGAGCCCACCACGGCCAGCACCCCCAAAGC
CAGGGCCGACCCTGAGATCAAGGCCACCGGGCAGCCACCCTCCAAAGAGGGCCTGGAGGCCGAGGGGGGC
GGCCTGCGGGAGACCAAGGAGACGGCCGTGCAGTGCGACGTGGGGGACCTCCAGCCGCCCCCAGCCAAGC
CCGCCTCCCCAGCCCAGGTCCAGTCCTCACAGGATGGGGGCTGCCCCAAGGAGGGAAAACCCAAGAAGAA
AAAAACCGGGGCCCCACCTGCCCCCAGCTGCAAAGACGGGGCCCAGGGGAAGGACAAGACCAAGGACAAG
GGCCGAGGGCGGCCTGTGGAGAAGCCCCGTGCGGACAAGAAGGGCCCGCAGGCCAGCAGCCCCCGGCGCA
AGGCAGAGCGGCCGGAAGGGACCAAGAAGAAGCCATCTTCGGCCACTCCTGTGGCCACCTCAGGGAAAGG
GAGGCCTGACCGGCCAGCGCGGCGGCCGAGCCCCACAAGCGGGGACTCCCGACCGGCGGCCGGCAGAGGC
CCACCCCGCCCCCTCCAGCTGCCCGACAGGAAGAGCACCAAGGCCCCGTCGGGGAAGCTAGTGGAGCGGA
AAGCCCGCTCACTAGACGAGGGCGCCTCCCAGGACGCCCCCAAGCTGAAGAAGCGGGCCCTGAGCCACGC
CGACCTCTTTGGGGACGAGAGTGAGGACGAGGCCGCAGGGCCAGGGGTGCCGAGCGTGTGGCCCTCTGCC
CTCCCCAGCCTCAGCTCGGACTCAGACTCCGACTCAGACTCCAGCCTGGGCTTCCCGGAGGCGCAGGGGC
CGCCCAAGCGGCTCAAGGCCTCCCCGCCCCCCTCCCCCGCCCCATCCTCCTCCTCCTCCTCCTCCTCCTC
CACCTCCAGCGCGGGGGCGGATGTGGACTACTCGGCCCTGGAGAAGGAGGTGGACTTTGACTCCGACCCC
ATGGAGGAGTGCCTGCGGATCTTCAACGAGTCCACCAGCGTCAAGACGGAGGACAGAGGCCGGCTGGCCC
GGCAGCCCCCCAAGGAAGAGAAGAGTGAGGAGAAGGGGCTTTCGGGTCTGACCACTCTGTTCCCCGGGCA
GAAGAGGAGGATCTCCCACCTTTCCAAGCAAGGCCAGGAGGTGGAGCCCCCGAGGAGGGGTCCCGCGGTG
CCCCCGGCCCGGCCCCCGACGGCGCAGGAGGTGTGCTACCTGCGGGCCCAGCAGGCGCAGAGGGCATCGG
CGAGCTTGCTGCAGGCCCCCGCCAGGCTGGCAGAGAAGTCGCCCTCCGTCCACATTTCCGCCCCTGGCGA
GAAGAGGAGGATCGCCCACATCCCCAACCCCCGCCTGGCTGCAGCCCCCACAGGTGCCAAGAGGACCCTT
GCGGCCAGCGGCAGCCAGTCCTCCAACGGCCCTGAGCCAGGTGGCCAGCAGCTGAAAACACGCACATTGT
CGGGGATGGCGTCCAAGACTACCACCACCATCATCCCTAAGCGAATCGCCCACAGTCCATCCTTACAGAG
TTTAAAGAAACCCATTATCCCCAAAGAGTTTGGGGGCAAAGTCCCCACCGTCATCCGCCAGCGCTATCTC
AACCTGTTCATCGAGGAGTGTCTCAAGTTCTGTACCTCCAACCAGGAGGCCATAGAGAAGGCACTGAACG
AGGAGAAGGTGGCCTATGACCGCAGCCCCAGCAAGAACATCTACCTGAATGTGGCCGTGAACACCCTCAA
GAAGCTCAGGGGCCTGGCCCCCAGCGCTGTGCCCGGCCTCAGCAAAACCAGTGGCCGCAGGGTTGTGTCC
CACGAGGTGGTGTTGGGGGGCAGGTTGGCCGCCAAGACCAGCTTCTCGCTCAGCCGTCCAAGCAGCCCCC
GGGTGGAGGACCTGAAAGGGGCTGCCCTGTACAGCCGCCTCAGGGAGTACCTGCTCACCCAGGACCAGCT
CAAGGAGAACGGCTACCCCTTCCCGCACCCAGAGCGGCCCGGGGGCGCAATCATCTTCACAGCTGAGGAG
AAGAGGCCCAAGGACTCTTCCTGCAGGACCTGCTGCCGCTGTGGCACCGAGTACCTCGTGTCCTCTTCAG
GCCGCTGCATCCGGGACGAGGAGTGTTATTACCACTGGGGACGGCTGCGCCGGAACCGGGTGGCCGGAGG
CTGGGAGACCCAGTACATGTGCTGCTCGGCTGCCGCCGGCTCTGTCGGCTGCCAAGTCGCAAAGCAACAC
GTGCAGGATGGCCGGAAGGAGCGCCTTGAGGGCTTCGTGAAGACCTTTGAGAAAGAGCTCTCAGGAGACA
CCCACCCGGGGATCTACGCCCTGGACTGCGAGATGTCCTACACCACATATGGCCTGGAGCTGACGCGCGT
CACGGTGGTCGACACGGACGTGCACGTGGTTTATGACACCTTCGTGAAGCCTGACAACGAGATCGTGGAC
TACAACACCAGGTTTTCGGGGGTGACGGAGGCTGACCTTGCCGACACAAGTGTCACGCTGCGTGACGTCC
AGGCCGTTCTGCTGAGCATGTTCAGCGCTGACACCATCCTCATCGGACACAGCCTGGAGAGCGACCTCCT
GGCCCTGAAGGTCATCCACAGCACCGTGGTGGACACGTCTGTGCTCTTCCCCCACCGCCTGGGCCTCCCC
TACAAGCGGTCCCTGCGGAACCTCATGGCCGACTACCTCAGACAGATCATCCAGGACAATGTGGATGGGC
ACAGCTCCAGCGAGGACGCCGGCGCCTGCATGCACCTGGTGATCTGGAAGGTTCGAGAAGACGCCAAGAC
CAAGCGATAGTAATGAACTAGTCCGTAACTTGAAAGTATTTCGATTTCTTGGCTTTATATATCTTGTGGA
AAGGACGAGTGGAGCTATATCATCTGATAAGTACGCGTTAAGTCGACAATCAACCTCTGGATTACAAAAT
TTGTGAAAGATTGACTGGTATTCTTAACTATGTTGCTCCTTTTACGCTATGTGGATACGCTGCTTTAATG
CCTTTGTATCATGCTATTGCTTCCCGTATGGCTTTCATTTTCTCCTCCTTGTATAAATCCTGGTTGCTGT
CTCTTTATGAGGAGTTGTGGCCCGTTGTCAGGCAACGTGGCGTGGTGTGCACTGTGTTTGCTGACGCAAC
CCCCACTGGTTGGGGCATTGCCACCACCTGTCAGCTCCTTTCCGGGACTTTCGCTTTCCCCCTCCCTATT
GCCACGGCGGAACTCATCGCCGCCTGCCTTGCCCGCTGCTGGACAGGGGCTCGGCTGTTGGGCACTGACA
ATTCCGTGGTGTTGTCGGGGAAATCATCGTCCTTTCCTTGGCTGCTCGCCTGTGTTGCCACCTGGATTCT
GCGCGGGACGTCCTTCTGCTACGTCCCTTCGGCCCTCAATCCAGCGGACCTTCCTTCCCGCGGCCTGCTG
CCGGCTCTGCGGCCTCTTCCGCGTCTTCGCCTTCGCCCTCAGACGAGTCGGATCTCCCTTTGGGCCGCCT
CCCCGCGTCGACTTTAAGACCAATGACTTACAAGGCAGCTGTAGATCTTAGCCACTTTTTAAAAGAAAAG
GGGGGACTGGAAGGGCTAATTCACTCCCAACGAAGACAAGATCTGCTTTTTGCTTGTACTGGGTCTCTCT
GGTTAGACCAGATCTGAGCCTGGGAGCTCTCTGGCTAACTAGGGAACCCACTGCTTAAGCCTCAATAAAG
CTTGCCTTGAGTGCTTCAAGTAGTGTGTGCCCGTCTGTTGTGTGACTCTGGTAACTAGAGATCCCTCAGA
CCCTTTTAGTCAGTGTGGAAAATCTCTAGCAGTACGTATAGTAGTTCATGTCATCTTATTATTCAGTATT
TATAACTTGCAAAGAAATGAATATCAGAGAGTGAGAGGAACTTGTTTATTGCAGCTTATAATGGTTACAA
ATAAAGCAATAGCATCACAAATTTCACAAATAAAGCATTTTTTTCACTGCATTCTAGTTGTGGTTTGTCC
AAACTCATCAATGTATCTTATCATGTCTGGCTCTAGCTATCCCGCCCCTAACTCCGCCCATCCCGCCCCT
AACTCCGCCCAGTTCCGCCCATTCTCCGCCCCATGGCTGACTAATTTTTTTTATTTATGCAGAGGCCGAG
GCCGCCTCGGCCTCTGAGCTATTCCAGAAGTAGTGAGGAGGCTTTTTTGGAGGCCTAGGGACGTACCCAA
TTCGCCCTATAGTGAGTCGTATTACGCGCGCTCACTGGCCGTCGTTTTACAACGTCGTGACTGGGAAAAC
CCTGGCGTTACCCAACTTAATCGCCTTGCAGCACATCCCCCTTTCGCCAGCTGGCGTAATAGCGAAGAGG
CCCGCACCGATCGCCCTTCCCAACAGTTGCGCAGCCTGAATGGCGAATGGG
[124 nt withheld, positions 9362-9485]
C
[91 nt withheld, positions 9487-9577]
A
[49 nt withheld, positions 9579-9627]
CCTTTGACGTTGGAGTCCACGTTCTTT
[37 nt withheld, positions 9655-9691]
ACCCTATCTCGGTCTATTCTTTTGATTTATAAGGGATTTTGCCGATTTCGGCCTATTGGTTAAAAAATGA
GCTGATTTAACAAAAATTTAACGCGAATTTTAACAAAATATTAACGCTTACAATTTAGGTGGCACTTTTC
GGGGAAATGTGCGCGGAACCCCTATTTGTTTATTTTTCTAAATACATTCAAATATGTATCCGCTCATGAG
ACAATAACCCTGATAAATGCTTCAATAATATTGAAAAAGGAAGAGTATGAGTATTCAACATTTCCGTGTC
GCCCTTATTCCCTTTTTTGCGGCATTTTGCCTTCCTGTTTTTGCTCACCCAGAAACGCTGGTGAAAGTAA
AAGATGCTGAAGATCAGTTGGGTGCACGAGTGGGTTACATCGAACTGGATCTCAACAGCGGTAAGATCCT
TGAGAGTTTTCGCCCCGAAGAACGTTTTCCAATGATGAGCACTTTTAAAGTTCTGCTATGTGGCGCGGTA
TTATCCCGTATTGACGCCGGGCAAGAGCAACTCGGTCGCCGCATACACTATTCTCAGAATGACTTGGTTG
AGTACTCACCAGTCACAGAAAAGCATCTTACGGATGGCATGACAGTAAGAGAATTATGCAGTGCTGCCAT
AACCATGAGTGATAACACTGCGGCCAACTTACTTCTGACAACGATCGGAGGACCGAAGGAGCTAACCGCT
TTTTTGCACAACATGGGGGATCATGTAACTCGCCTTGATCGTTGGGAACCGGAGCTGAATGAAGCCATAC
CAAACGACGAGCGTGACACCACGATGCCTGTAGCAATGGCAACAACGTTGCGCAAACTATTAACTGGCGA
ACTACTTACTCTAGCTTCCCGGCAACAATTAATAGACTGGATGGAGGCGGATAAAGTTGCAGGACCACTT
CTGCGCTCGGCCCTTCCGGCTGGCTGGTTTATTGCTGATAAATCTGGAGCCGGTGAGCGTGGGTCTCGCG
GTATCATTGCAGCACTGGGGCCAGATGGTAAGCCCTCCCGTATCGTAGTTATCTACACGACGGGGAGTCA
GGCAACTATGGATGAACGAAATAGACAGATCGCTGAGATAGGTGCCTCACTGATTAAGCATTGGTAACTG
TCAGACCAAGTTTACTCATATATACTTTAGATTGATTTAAAACTTCATTTTTAATTTAAAAGGATCTAGG
TGAAGATCCTTTTTGATAATCTCATGACCAAAATCCCTTAACGTGAGTTTTCGTTCCACTGAGCGTCAGA
CCCCGTAGAAAAGATCAAAGGATCTTCTTGAGATCCTTTTTTTCTGCGCGTAATCTGCTGCTTGCAAACA
AAAAAACCACCGCTACCAGCGGTGGTTTGTTTGCCGGATCAAGAGCTACCAACTCTTTTTCCGAAGGTAA
CTGGCTTCAGCAGAGCGCAGATACCAAATACTGTTCTTCTAGTGTAGCCGTAGTTAGGCCACCACTTCAA
GAACTCTGTAGCACCGCCTACATACCTCGCTCTGCTAATCCTGTTACCAGTGGCTGCTGCCAGTGGCGAT
AAGTCGTGTCTTACCGGGTTGGACTCAAGACGATAGTTACCGGATAAGGCGCAGCGGTCGGGCTGAACGG
GGGGTTCGTGCACACAGCCCAGCTTGGAGCGAACGACCTACACCGAACTGAGATACCTACAGCGTGAGCT
ATGAGAAAGCGCCACGCTTCCCGAAGGGAGAAAGGCGGACAGGTATCCGGTAAGCGGCAGGGTCGGAACA
GGAGAGCGCACGAGGGAGCTTCCAGGGGGAAACGCCTGGTATCTTTATAGTCCTGTCGGGTTTCGCCACC
TCTGACTTGAGCGTCGATTTTTGTGATGCTCGTCAGGGGGGCGGAGCCTATGGAAAAACGCCAGCAACGC
GGCCTTTTTACGGTTCCTGGCCTTTTGCTGGCCTTTTGCTCACATGTTCTTTCCTGCGTTATCCCCTGAT
TCTGTGGATAACCGTATTACCGCCTTTGAGTGAGCTGATACCGCTCGCCGCAGCCGAACGACCGAGCGCA
GCGAGTCAGTGAGCGAGGAAGCGGAAGAGCGCCCAATACGCAAACCGCCTCTCCCCGCGCGTTGGCCGAT
TCATTAATGCAGCTGGCACGACAGGTTTCCCGACTGGAAAGCGGGCAGTGAGCGCAACGCAATTAATGTG
AGTTAGCTCACTCATTAGGCACCCCAGGCTTTACACTTTATGCTTCCGGCTCGTATGTTGTGTGGAATTG
TGAGCGGATAACAATTTCACACAGGAAACAGCTATGACCATGATTACGCCAAGCGCGCAATTAACCCTCA
CTAAAGGGAACAAAAGCTGGAGCTGCAAGC
