>Addgene plasmid #144335 | TFORF2400 | depositor partial sequence | sequence record 285120 | Insert
ACCGCCACCATGCTACGCTCCACTGGCTTCTTCCGGGCCATTGACTGCCCCTATTGGTCTGGGGCGCCCG
GGGGGCCCTGCCGGCGGCCCTACTGCCACTTCCGGCACCGCGGGGCCCGGGGCTCCGGCGCGCCCGGTGA
CGGCGGAGAGGCGCCCCCCGCAGCAGGGCTGGGTTACGACCCCTACAACCCTGAGCTGCCCAAGCCCCCC
GCGCAGAGGGAGAATGGCACCCTGGGCCTGGGGGAGGAGCCGCGCCCGGATGTGCTGGAGTTGGAGCTGG
TCAACCAGGCCATCGAGGCCGTGCGCAGTGAGGTGGAGCTGGAGCAGCGGCGCTACCGGGAGCTGCTGGA
GACGACCCGTGAGCACCGCTCCGCCGAGGCCCCCGCCCTGGCGCCCCGCGGCCCCAACGCCAGCCCCACT
GTGGGCCCGGACGAGGATGCCTTCCCACTGGCCTTCGACTACAGCCCCGGCAGCCACGGCCTATTAAGCC
CTGATGCCGGCTACCAGCCCACCCCACTGGCCGCCCCTGCCGAGCCGGGCAGCAAGTACTCGCTGGCGTC
CCTGGACAGGGGTCAGGGCAGAGGTGGAGGGGGTGGCGGTGCCCTGGAATACGTCCCCAAGGCTGTGAGC
CAGCCCCGGCGGCACAGCCGCCCCGTTCCCAGTGGCAAGTACGTGGTGGACAACTCCAGGCCACCCACAG
ACCTGGAGTATGACCCTCTCTCCAACTACTCGGCCCGGCACCTCAGCAGGGCCAGCTCCCGGGATGAGCG
GGCCGCCAAGCGGCCCCGGGGCTCCCGCGGCAGTGAGCCCTACACACCTGCTCCCAAGAAGCTCTGTGAC
CCCTTTGGCAGTTGCGATGCAAGGTTCTCAGACTCAGAAGATGAGGCCGCCACGGTCCCAGGTAACGAGC
CCACCACGGCCAGCACCCCCAAAGCCAGGGCCGACCCTGAGATCAAGGCCACCGGGCAGCCACCCTCCAA
AGAGGGCCTGGAGGCCGAGGGGGGCGGCCTGCGGGAGACCAAGGAGACGGCCGTGCAGTGCGACGTGGGG
GACCTCCAGCCGCCCCCAGCCAAGCCCGCCTCCCCAGCCCAGGTCCAGTCCTCACAGGATGGGGGCTGCC
CCAAGGAGGGAAAACCCAAGAAGAAAAAAACCGGGGCCCCACCTGCCCCCAGCTGCAAAGACGGGGCCCA
GGGGAAGGACAAGACCAAGGACAAGGGCCGAGGGCGGCCTGTGGAGAAGCCCCGTGCGGACAAGAAGGGC
CCGCAGGCCAGCAGCCCCCGGCGCAAGGCAGAGCGGCCGGAAGGGACCAAGAAGAAGCCATCTTCGGCCA
CTCCTGTGGCCACCTCAGGGAAAGGGAGGCCTGACCGGCCAGCGCGGCGGCCGAGCCCCACAAGCGGGGA
CTCCCGACCGGCGGCCGGCAGAGGCCCACCCCGCCCCCTCCAGCTGCCCGACAGGAAGAGCACCAAGGCC
CCGTCGGGGAAGCTAGTGGAGCGGAAAGCCCGCTCACTAGACGAGGGCGCCTCCCAGGACGCCCCCAAGC
TGAAGAAGCGGGCCCTGAGCCACGCCGACCTCTTTGGGGACGAGAGTGAGGACGAGGCCGCAGGGCCAGG
GGTGCCGAGCGTGTGGCCCTCTGCCCTCCCCAGCCTCAGCTCGGACTCAGACTCCGACTCAGACTCCAGC
CTGGGCTTCCCGGAGGCGCAGGGGCCGCCCAAGCGGCTCAAGGCCTCCCCGCCCCCCTCCCCCGCCCCAT
CCTCCTCCTCCTCCTCCTCCTCCTCCACCTCCAGCGCGGGGGCGGATGTGGACTACTCGGCCCTGGAGAA
GGAGGTGGACTTTGACTCCGACCCCATGGAGGAGTGCCTGCGGATCTTCAACGAGTCCACCAGCGTCAAG
ACGGAGGACAGAGGCCGGCTGGCCCGGCAGCCCCCCAAGGAAGAGAAGAGTGAGGAGAAGGGGCTTTCGG
GTCTGACCACTCTGTTCCCCGGGCAGAAGAGGAGGATCTCCCACCTTTCCAAGCAAGGCCAGGAGGTGGA
GCCCCCGAGGAGGGGTCCCGCGGTGCCCCCGGCCCGGCCCCCGACGGCGCAGGAGGTGTGCTACCTGCGG
GCCCAGCAGGCGCAGAGGGCATCGGCGAGCTTGCTGCAGGCCCCCGCCAGGCTGGCAGAGAAGTCGCCCT
CCGTCCACATTTCCGCCCCTGGCGAGAAGAGGAGGATCGCCCACATCCCCAACCCCCGCCTGGCTGCAGC
CCCCACAGGTGCCAAGAGGACCCTTGCGGCCAGCGGCAGCCAGTCCTCCAACGGCCCTGAGCCAGGTGGC
CAGCAGCTGAAAACACGCACATTGTCGGGGATGGCGTCCAAGACTACCACCACCATCATCCCTAAGCGAA
TCGCCCACAGTCCATCCTTACAGAGTTTAAAGAAACCCATTATCCCCAAAGAGTTTGGGGGCAAAGTCCC
CACCGTCATCCGCCAGCGCTATCTCAACCTGTTCATCGAGGAGTGTCTCAAGTTCTGTACCTCCAACCAG
GAGGCCATAGAGAAGGCACTGAACGAGGAGAAGGTGGCCTATGACCGCAGCCCCAGCAAGAACATCTACC
TGAATGTGGCCGTGAACACCCTCAAGAAGCTCAGGGGCCTGGCCCCCAGCGCTGTGCCCGGCCTCAGCAA
AACCAGTGGCCGCAGGGTTGTGTCCCACGAGGTGGTGTTGGGGGGCAGGTTGGCCGCCAAGACCAGCTTC
TCGCTCAGCCGTCCAAGCAGCCCCCGGGTGGAGGACCTGAAAGGGGCTGCCCTGTACAGCCGCCTCAGGG
AGTACCTGCTCACCCAGGACCAGCTCAAGGAGAACGGCTACCCCTTCCCGCACCCAGAGCGGCCCGGGGG
CGCAATCATCTTCACAGCTGAGGAGAAGAGGCCCAAGGACTCTTCCTGCAGGACCTGCTGCCGCTGTGGC
ACCGAGTACCTCGTGTCCTCTTCAGGCCGCTGCATCCGGGACGAGGAGTGTTATTACCACTGGGGACGGC
TGCGCCGGAACCGGGTGGCCGGAGGCTGGGAGACCCAGTACATGTGCTGCTCGGCTGCCGCCGGCTCTGT
CGGCTGCCAAGTCGCAAAGCAACACGTGCAGGATGGCCGGAAGGAGCGCCTTGAGGGCTTCGTGAAGACC
TTTGAGAAAGAGCTCTCAGGAGACACCCACCCGGGGATCTACGCCCTGGACTGCGAGATGTCCTACACCA
CATATGGCCTGGAGCTGACGCGCGTCACGGTGGTCGACACGGACGTGCACGTGGTTTATGACACCTTCGT
GAAGCCTGACAACGAGATCGTGGACTACAACACCAGGTTTTCGGGGGTGACGGAGGCTGACCTTGCCGAC
ACAAGTGTCACGCTGCGTGACGTCCAGGCCGTTCTGCTGAGCATGTTCAGCGCTGACACCATCCTCATCG
GACACAGCCTGGAGAGCGACCTCCTGGCCCTGAAGGTCATCCACAGCACCGTGGTGGACACGTCTGTGCT
CTTCCCCCACCGCCTGGGCCTCCCCTACAAGCGGTCCCTGCGGAACCTCATGGCCGACTACCTCAGACAG
ATCATCCAGGACAATGTGGATGGGCACAGCTCCAGCGAGGACGCCGGCGCCTGCATGCACCTGGTGATCT
GGAAGGTTCGAGAAGACGCCAAGACCAAGCGATAGTAATGAACTAGTCCGTAACTTGAAAGTATTTCGAT
TTCTTGGCTTTATATATCTTGTGGAAAGGACGAGTGGAGCTATATCATCTGATAAGT
