>Addgene plasmid #144335 | TFORF2400 | depositor partial sequence | sequence record 285121 | Barcode
GTGGAGCTATATCATCTGATAAGT
